Addgene plasmid #171223: pCIneo-AR-S81A
Purpose: Mammalian expression of un-tagged human androgen receptor phosphorylation mutant: AR-Ser81Ala (AR-S81A)
Depositing lab: Steven Balk. Depositing organization: Beth Israel Deaconess Medical Center.
Backbone
  Vector backbone: pCIneo
  Backbone manufacturer: Promega
  Backbone size w/o insert (bp): 5500
  Vector type: Mammalian Expression, Bacterial Expression
  Selectable markers: Neomycin (select with G418)
Growth in bacteria
  Bacterial resistance: Ampicillin, 100 μg/mL
  Growth temperature: 37°C
  Growth strain: DH5alpha
  Copy number: High Copy
Gene/Insert
  Gene/Insert name: human androgen receptor Ser81Ala mutant (alt name: AR-S81A)
  Species: H. sapiens (human)
  Insert size (bp): 3000
  Mutation: AR-Ser81Ala (AR-S81A)
  Entrez Gene: AR (a.k.a. AIS, AR8, DHTR, HUMARA, HYSP1, KD, NR3C4, SBMA, SMAX1, TFM)
  Promoter: CMV
  Cloning method: Restriction Enzyme; 5′ cloning site NheI (unknown if destroyed); 3′ cloning site NotI (unknown if destroyed)
  Sequencing primers: 5′ CMV_fwd_primer
Terms and licenses: Academic/Nonprofit Terms; Industry Terms: Not Available to Industry
Depositor comments: Mutation in an AR Ser-Pro phosphorylation site, and the exact amino acid residue position and composition may slightly vary based on human AR versions.
How to cite: pCIneo-AR-S81A was a gift from Steven Balk (Addgene plasmid # 171223 ; http://n2t.net/addgene:171223 ; RRID:Addgene_171223)
