[The description below was written by a language model from this plasmid's Addgene catalogue record and pLannotate feature annotations shown in this document.]
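Description:
pCIneo-AR-S81A is a mammalian expression plasmid built on the Promega pCIneo backbone that carries an untagged human androgen receptor (AR) in which serine 81 is replaced by alanine. It is propagated in E. coli through a high-copy ColE1/pUC-type origin with ampicillin selection from the bla gene. An f1 origin is also present, which allows single-stranded DNA production. The sequenced plasmid is about 8.5 kb, consistent with a roughly 5.5 kb backbone plus a roughly 3 kb insert.

The AR coding sequence was cloned between the NheI and NotI sites. It is driven by the human cytomegalovirus immediate-early enhancer and promoter. A chimeric β-globin/immunoglobulin heavy chain intron lies between the promoter and the insert and generally improves expression of cDNA inserts. The transcript ends at an SV40 polyadenylation signal. A T7 promoter upstream of the insert would permit in vitro transcription of the sense strand, and a T3 promoter fragment lies on the opposite side. A separate cassette places the neomycin phosphotransferase gene under the SV40 enhancer/early promoter with a synthetic poly(A) signal, so stably transfected cells can be selected with G418.

The S81A substitution removes a Ser-Pro phosphorylation site, giving a receptor that cannot be phosphorylated at that position. Such a mutant is suited to comparison with wild-type AR when studying how this modification affects receptor function. The depositor notes that residue numbering may differ slightly between human AR reference versions. The automated annotation's isoform text comes from the matched database entry and does not describe this insert.
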