Features (pLannotate 1.2.2; 19 found; start..end, strand, type, name):
    140..517     +  enhancer       CMV enhancer: human cytomegalovirus immediate early enhancer
    518..729     +  promoter       CMV promoter: human cytomegalovirus (CMV) immediate early promoter
    890..1022    +  intron         chimeric intron: chimera between introns from human β-globin and immunoglobulin heavy chain genes
   1067..1085    +  promoter       T7 promoter: promoter for bacteriophage T7 RNA polymerase
   1125..3875    +  CDS            AR: ANDR_HUMAN - Also known as DHTR, NR3C4. Experimental evidence at protein level: Swiss-Prot protein existence level 1. [Isoform 4]: Lacks the C-terminal ligand-binding domain and may therefore constitutively activate the transcription of a specific set of genes independently of steroid hormones. From Homo sapiens (Human).
   4186..4203    -  promoter       T3 promoter (fragment): promoter for bacteriophage T3 RNA polymerase
   4221..4342    -  polyA_signal   SV40 poly(A) signal: SV40 polyadenylation signal
   4365..4433    -  CDS            large T antigen (fragment): large T antigen from SV40 (simian virus 40)
   4457..4524    +  CDS            lacZα (fragment): LacZα fragment of β-galactosidase; lacZ fragment
   4528..4956    +  rep_origin     f1 ori (sequence partly withheld): f1 bacteriophage origin of replication; arrow indicates direction of (+) strand synthesis
   4984..5035    -  misc_feature   bom (fragment): basis of mobility region from pBR322
   5100..5457    +  promoter       SV40 promoter: SV40 enhancer and early promoter
   5508..6299    +  CDS            neo: KKA2_KLEPN - Also known as kan, nptII. Experimental evidence at protein level: Swiss-Prot protein existence level 1. Resistance to kanamycin, neomycin, paromomycin, ribostamycin, butirosin and gentamicin B. From Klebsiella pneumoniae.
   6366..6414    +  polyA_signal   poly(A) signal: synthetic polyadenylation signal
   6434..6488    -  misc_feature   bom (fragment): basis of mobility region from pBR322
   6590..6625    -  CDS            rop (fragment): Rop protein, which maintains plasmids at low copy number; rop
   6720..6824    +  promoter       AmpR promoter: bla
   6825..7685    +  CDS            AmpR: β-lactamase; bla; confers resistance to ampicillin, carbenicillin, and related antibiotics
   7856..8444    +  rep_origin     ori: high-copy-number ColE1/pMB1/pBR322/pUC origin of replication
>Addgene plasmid #171223 | pCIneo-AR-S81A | addgene full sequence | sequence record 336021 | Addgene NGS Result
TCAATATTGGCCATTAGCCATATTATTCATTGGTTATATAGCATAAATCAATATTGGCTATTGGCCATTG
CATACGTTGTATCTATATCATAATATGTACATTTATATTGGCTCATGTCCAATATGACCGCCATGTTGGC
ATTGATTATTGACTAGTTATTAATAGTAATCAATTACGGGGTCATTAGTTCATAGCCCATATATGGAGTT
CCGCGTTACATAACTTACGGTAAATGGCCCGCCTGGCTGACCGCCCAACGACCCCCGCCCATTGACGTCA
ATAATGACGTATGTTCCCATAGTAACGCCAATAGGGACTTTCCATTGACGTCAATGGGTGGAGTATTTAC
GGTAAACTGCCCACTTGGCAGTACATCAAGTGTATCATATGCCAAGTCCGCCCCCTATTGACGTCAATGA
CGGTAAATGGCCCGCCTGGCATTATGCCCAGTACATGACCTTACGGGACTTTCCTACTTGGCAGTACATC
TACGTATTAGTCATCGCTATTACCATGGTGATGCGGTTTTGGCAGTACACCAATGGGCGTGGATAGCGGT
TTGACTCACGGGGATTTCCAAGTCTCCACCCCATTGACGTCAATGGGAGTTTGTTTTGGCACCAAAATCA
ACGGGACTTTCCAAAATGTCGTAACAACTGCGATCGCCCGCCCCGTTGACGCAAATGGGCGGTAGGCGTG
TACGGTGGGAGGTCTATATAAGCAGAGCTCGTTTAGTGAACCGTCAGATCACTAGAAGCTTTATTGCGGT
AGTTTATCACAGTTAAATTGCTAACGCAGTCAGTGCTTCTGACACAACAGTCTCGAACTTAAGCTGCAGT
GACTCTCTTAAGGTAGCCTTGCAGAAGTTGGTCGTGAGGCACTGGGCAGGTAAGTATCAAGGTTACAAGA
CAGGTTTAAGGAGACCAATAGAAACTGGGCTTGTCGAGACAGAGAAGACTCTTGCGTTTCTGATAGGCAC
CTATTGGTCTTACTGACATCCACTTTGCCTTTCTCTCCACAGGTGTCCACTCCCAGTTCAATTACAGCTC
TTAAGGCTAGAGTACTTAATACGACTCACTATAGGCTAGCGTTTAAACTTAAGCTTGGTACCGAGCTCGG
ATCCATGGAAGTGCAGTTAGGGCTGGGAAGGGTCTACCCTCGGCCGCCGTCCAAGACCTACCGAGGAGCT
TTCCAGAATCTGTTCCAGAGCGTGCGCGAAGTGATCCAGAACCCGGGCCCCAGGCACCCAGAGGCCGCGA
GCGCAGCACCTCCCGGCGCCAGTTTGCTGCTGCTGCAGCAGCAGCAGCAGCAGCAGCAGCAGCAGCAGCA
GCAGCAGCAGCAAGAGACTGCCCCCAGGCAGCAGCAGCAGCAGCAGGGTGAGGATGGTTCTCCCCAAGCC
CATCGTAGAGGCCCCACAGGCTACCTGGTCCTGGATGAGGAACAGCAACCTTCACAGCCGCAGTCGGCCC
TGGAGTGCCACCCCGAGAGAGGTTGCGTCCCAGAGCCTGGAGCCGCCGTGGCCGCCAGCAAGGGGCTGCC
GCAGCAGCTGCCAGCACCTCCGGACGAGGATGACTCAGCTGCCCCATCCACGTTGTCCCTGCTGGGCCCC
ACTTTCCCCGGCTTAAGCAGCTGCTCCGCTGACCTTAAAGACATCCTGAGCGAGGCCAGCACCATGCAAC
TCCTTCAGCAACAGCAGCAGGAAGCAGTATCCGAAGGCAGCAGCAGCGGGAGAGCGAGGGAGGCCTCGGG
GGCTCCCACTTCCTCCAAGGACAATTACTTAGGGGGCACTTCGACCATTTCTGACAACGCCAAGGAGTTG
TGTAAGGCAGTGTCGGTGTCCATGGGCCTGGGTGTGGAGGCGTTGGAGCATCTGAGTCCAGGGGAACAGC
TTCGGGGGGATTGCATGTACGCCCCACTTTTGGGAGTTCCACCCGCTGTGCGTCCCACTCCTTGTGCCCC
ATTGGCCGAATGCAAAGGTTCTCTGCTAGACGACAGCGCAGGCAAGAGCACTGAAGATACTGCTGAGTAT
TCCCCTTTCAAGGGAGGTTACACCAAAGGGCTAGAAGGCGAGAGCCTAGGCTGCTCTGGCAGCGCTGCAG
CAGGGAGCTCCGGGACACTTGAACTGCCGTCTACCCTGTCTCTCTACAAGTCCGGAGCACTGGACGAGGC
AGCTGCGTACCAGAGTCGCGACTACTACAACTTTCCACTGGCTCTGGCCGGACCGCCGCCCCCTCCGCCG
CCTCCCCATCCCCACGCTCGCATCAAGCTGGAGAACCCGCTGGACTACGGCAGCGCCTGGGCGGCTGCGG
CGGCGCAGTGCCGCTATGGGGACCTGGCGAGCCTGCATGGCGCGGGTGCAGCGGGACCCGGTTCTGGGTC
ACCCTCAGCCGCCGCTTCCTCATCCTGGCACACTCTCTTCACAGCCGAAGAAGGCCAGTTGTATGGACCG
TGTGGTGGTGGTGGGGGTGGTGGTGGCGGCGGCGGCGGCGGCGGCGGCGGCGGCGGCGGCGGCGGCGGCG
GCGGCGGCGGCGGCGAGGCGGGAGCTGTAGCCCCCTACGGCTACACTCGGCCCCCTCAGGGGCTGGCGGG
CCAGGAAAGCGACTTCACCGCACCTGATGTGTGGTACCCTGGCGGCATGGTGAGCAGAGTGCCCTATCCC
AGTCCCACTTGTGTCAAAAGCGAAATGGGCCCCTGGATGGATAGCTACTCCGGACCTTACGGGGACATGC
GTTTGGAGACTGCCAGGGACCATGTTTTGCCCATTGACTATTACTTTCCACCCCAGAAGACCTGCCTGAT
CTGTGGAGATGAAGCTTCTGGGTGTCACTATGGAGCTCTCACATGTGGAAGCTGCAAGGTCTTCTTCAAA
AGAGCCGCTGAAGGGAAACAGAAGTACCTGTGCGCCAGCAGAAATGATTGCACTATTGATAAATTCCGAA
GGAAAAATTGTCCATCTTGTCGTCTTCGGAAATGTTATGAAGCAGGGATGACTCTGGGAGCCCGGAAGCT
GAAGAAACTTGGTAATCTGAAACTACAGGAGGAAGGAGAGGCTTCCAGCACCACCAGCCCCACTGAGGAG
ACAACCCAGAAGCTGACAGTGTCACACATTGAAGGCTATGAATGTCAGCCCATCTTTCTGAATGTCCTGG
AAGCCATTGAGCCAGGTGTAGTGTGTGCTGGACACGACAACAACCAGCCCGACTCCTTTGCAGCCTTGCT
CTCTAGCCTCAATGAACTGGGAGAGAGACAGCTTGTACACGTGGTCAAGTGGGCCAAGGCCTTGCCTGGC
TTCCGCAACTTACACGTGGACGACCAGATGGCTGTCATTCAGTACTCCTGGATGGGGCTCATGGTGTTTG
CCATGGGCTGGCGATCCTTCACCAATGTCAACTCCAGGATGCTCTACTTCGCCCCTGATCTGGTTTTCAA
TGAGTACCGCATGCACAAGTCCCGGATGTACAGCCAGTGTGTCCGAATGAGGCACCTCTCTCAAGAGTTT
GGATGGCTCCAAATCACCCCCCAGGAATTCCTGTGCATGAAAGCACTGCTACTCTTCAGCATTATTCCAG
TGGATGGGCTGAAAAATCAAAAATTCTTTGATGAACTTCGAATGAACTACATCAAGGAACTCGATCGTAT
CATTGCATGCAAAAGAAAAAATCCCACATCCTGCTCAAGACGCTTCTACCAGCTCACCAAGCTCCTGGAC
TCCGTGCAGCCTATTGCGAGAGAGCTGCATCAGTTCACTTTTGACCTGCTAATCAAGTCACACATGGTGA
GCGTGGACTTTCCGGAAATGATGGCAGAGATCATCTCTGTGCAAGTGCCCAAGATCCTTTCTGGGAAAGT
CAAGCCCATCTATTTCCACACCCAGTGAAGCATTGGAAACCCTATTTCCCCACCCCAGCTCATGCCCCCT
TTCAGATGTCTTCTGCCTGTTATAACTCTGCACTACTCCTCTGCAGTGCCTTGGGGAATTTCCTCTATTG
ATGTACAGTCTGTCATGAACATGTTCCTGAATTCTATTTGCTGGGCTTTTTTTTTCTCTTTCTCTCCTTT
CTTTTTCTTCTTCCCTCCCTATCTAACCCTCCCATGGCACCTTCAGACTTTGCTTCCCATTGTGGCTCCT
ATCTGTGTTTTGAATGGTGTTGTATGCCTTTATCCAGCACAGTGGCGGCCGCTTCCCTTTAGTGAGGGTT
AATGCTTCGAGCAGACATGATAAGATACATTGATGAGTTTGGACAAACCACAACTAGAATGCAGTGAAAA
AAATGCTTTATTTGTGAAATTTGTGATGCTATTGCTTTATTTGTAACCATTATAAGCTGCAATAAACAAG
TTAACAACAACAATTGCATTCATTTTATGTTTCAGGTTCAGGGGGAGATGTGGGAGGTTTTTTAAAGCAA
GTAAAACCTCTACAAATGTGGTAAAATCCGATAAGGATCGATCCGGGCTGGCGTAATAGCGAAGAGGCCC
GCACCGATCGCCCTTCCCAACAGTTGCGCAGCCTGAATGGCGAATGG
[124 nt withheld, positions 4528-4651]
C
[91 nt withheld, positions 4653-4743]
A
[49 nt withheld, positions 4745-4793]
CCTTTGACGTTGGAGTCCACGTTCTTT
[37 nt withheld, positions 4821-4857]
ACCCTATCTCGGTCTATTCTTTTGATTTATAAGGGATTTTGCCGATTTCGGCCTATTGGTTAAAAAATGA
GCTGATTTAACAAAAATTTAACGCGAATTTTAACAAAATATTAACGCTTACAATTTCCTGATGCGGTATT
TTCTCCTTACGCATCTGTGCGGTATTTCACACCGCATACGCGGATCTGCGCAGCACCATGGCCTGAAATA
ACCTCTGAAAGAGGAACTTGGTTAGGTACCTTCTGAGGCGGAAAGAACCAGCTGTGGAATGTGTGTCAGT
TAGGGTGTGGAAAGTCCCCAGGCTCCCCAGCAGGCAGAAGTATGCAAAGCATGCATCTCAATTAGTCAGC
AACCAGGTGTGGAAAGTCCCCAGGCTCCCCAGCAGGCAGAAGTATGCAAAGCATGCATCTCAATTAGTCA
GCAACCATAGTCCCGCCCCTAACTCCGCCCATCCCGCCCCTAACTCCGCCCAGTTCCGCCCATTCTCCGC
CCCATGGCTGACTAATTTTTTTTATTTATGCAGAGGCCGAGGCCGCCTCGGCCTCTGAGCTATTCCAGAA
GTAGTGAGGAGGCTTTTTTGGAGGCCTAGGCTTTTGCAAAAAGCTTGATTCTTCTGACACAACAGTCTCG
AACTTAAGGCTAGAGCCACCATGATTGAACAAGATGGATTGCACGCAGGTTCTCCGGCCGCTTGGGTGGA
GAGGCTATTCGGCTATGACTGGGCACAACAGACAATCGGCTGCTCTGATGCCGCCGTGTTCCGGCTGTCA
GCGCAGGGGCGCCCGGTTCTTTTTGTCAAGACCGACCTGTCCGGTGCCCTGAATGAACTGCAGGACGAGG
CAGCGCGGCTATCGTGGCTGGCCACGACGGGCGTTCCTTGCGCAGCTGTGCTCGACGTTGTCACTGAAGC
GGGAAGGGACTGGCTGCTATTGGGCGAAGTGCCGGGGCAGGATCTCCTGTCATCTCACCTTGCTCCTGCC
GAGAAAGTATCCATCATGGCTGATGCAATGCGGCGGCTGCATACGCTTGATCCGGCTACCTGCCCATTCG
ACCACCAAGCGAAACATCGCATCGAGCGAGCACGTACTCGGATGGAAGCCGGTCTTGTCGATCAGGATGA
TCTGGACGAAGAGCATCAGGGGCTCGCGCCAGCCGAACTGTTCGCCAGGCTCAAGGCGCGCATGCCCGAC
GGCGAGGATCTCGTCGTGACCCATGGCGATGCCTGCTTGCCGAATATCATGGTGGAAAATGGCCGCTTTT
CTGGATTCATCGACTGTGGCCGGCTGGGTGTGGCGGACCGCTATCAGGACATAGCGTTGGCTACCCGTGA
TATTGCTGAAGAGCTTGGCGGCGAATGGGCTGACCGCTTCCTCGTGCTTTACGGTATCGCCGCTCCCGAT
TCGCAGCGCATCGCCTTCTATCGCCTTCTTGACGAGTTCTTCTGAGCGGGACTCTGGGGTTCGAAATGAC
CGACCAAGCGACGCCCAACCTGCCATCACGATGGCCGCAATAAAATATCTTTATTTTCATTACATCTGTG
TGTTGGTTTTTTGTGTGAATCGATAGCGATAAGGATCCGCGTATGGTGCACTCTCAGTACAATCTGCTCT
GATGCCGCATAGTTAAGCCAGCCCCGACACCCGCCAACACCCGCTGACGCGCCCTGACGGGCTTGTCTGC
TCCCGGCATCCGCTTACAGACAAGCTGTGACCGTCTCCGGGAGCTGCATGTGTCAGAGGTTTTCACCGTC
ATCACCGAAACGCGCGAGACGAAAGGGCCTCGTGATACGCCTATTTTTATAGGTTAATGTCATGATAATA
ATGGTTTCTTAGACGTCAGGTGGCACTTTTCGGGGAAATGTGCGCGGAACCCCTATTTGTTTATTTTTCT
AAATACATTCAAATATGTATCCGCTCATGAGACAATAACCCTGATAAATGCTTCAATAATATTGAAAAAG
GAAGAGTATGAGTATTCAACATTTCCGTGTCGCCCTTATTCCCTTTTTTGCGGCATTTTGCCTTCCTGTT
TTTGCTCACCCAGAAACGCTGGTGAAAGTAAAAGATGCTGAAGATCAGTTGGGTGCACGAGTGGGTTACA
TCGAACTGGATCTCAACAGCGGTAAGATCCTTGAGAGTTTTCGCCCCGAAGAACGTTTTCCAATGATGAG
CACTTTTAAAGTTCTGCTATGTGGCGCGGTATTATCCCGTATTGACGCCGGGCAAGAGCAACTCGGTCGC
CGCATACACTATTCTCAGAATGACTTGGTTGAGTACTCACCAGTCACAGAAAAGCATCTTACGGATGGCA
TGACAGTAAGAGAATTATGCAGTGCTGCCATAACCATGAGTGATAACACTGCGGCCAACTTACTTCTGAC
AACGATCGGAGGACCGAAGGAGCTAACCGCTTTTTTGCACAACATGGGGGATCATGTAACTCGCCTTGAT
CGTTGGGAACCGGAGCTGAATGAAGCCATACCAAACGACGAGCGTGACACCACGATGCCTGTAGCAATGG
CAACAACGTTGCGCAAACTATTAACTGGCGAACTACTTACTCTAGCTTCCCGGCAACAATTAATAGACTG
GATGGAGGCGGATAAAGTTGCAGGACCACTTCTGCGCTCGGCCCTTCCGGCTGGCTGGTTTATTGCTGAT
AAATCTGGAGCCGGTGAGCGTGGGTCTCGCGGTATCATTGCAGCACTGGGGCCAGATGGTAAGCCCTCCC
GTATCGTAGTTATCTACACGACGGGGAGTCAGGCAACTATGGATGAACGAAATAGACAGATCGCTGAGAT
AGGTGCCTCACTGATTAAGCATTGGTAACTGTCAGACCAAGTTTACTCATATATACTTTAGATTGATTTA
AAACTTCATTTTTAATTTAAAAGGATCTAGGTGAAGATCCTTTTTGATAATCTCATGACCAAAATCCCTT
AACGTGAGTTTTCGTTCCACTGAGCGTCAGACCCCGTAGAAAAGATCAAAGGATCTTCTTGAGATCCTTT
TTTTCTGCGCGTAATCTGCTGCTTGCAAACAAAAAAACCACCGCTACCAGCGGTGGTTTGTTTGCCGGAT
CAAGAGCTACCAACTCTTTTTCCGAAGGTAACTGGCTTCAGCAGAGCGCAGATACCAAATACTGTTCTTC
TAGTGTAGCCGTAGTTAGGCCACCACTTCAAGAACTCTGTAGCACCGCCTACATACCTCGCTCTGCTAAT
CCTGTTACCAGTGGCTGCTGCCAGTGGCGATAAGTCGTGTCTTACCGGGTTGGACTCAAGACGATAGTTA
CCGGATAAGGCGCAGCGGTCGGGCTGAACGGGGGGTTCGTGCACACAGCCCAGCTTGGAGCGAACGACCT
ACACCGAACTGAGATACCTACAGCGTGAGCTATGAGAAAGCGCCACGCTTCCCGAAGGGAGAAAGGCGGA
CAGGTATCCGGTAAGCGGCAGGGTCGGAACAGGAGAGCGCACGAGGGAGCTTCCAGGGGGAAACGCCTGG
TATCTTTATAGTCCTGTCGGGTTTCGCCACCTCTGACTTGAGCGTCGATTTTTGTGATGCTCGTCAGGGG
GGCGGAGCCTATGGAAAAACGCCAGCAACGCGGCCTTTTTACGGTTCCTGGCCTTTTGCTGGCCTTTTGC
TCACATGGCTCGACAGATCT
